Addgene plasmid #60553: pcDNA3.1-CibN-dCas9-CibN
Purpose: Expresses CibN-dCas9-CibN in mammalian cells
Depositing lab: Charles Gersbach. Depositing organization: Duke University. Publication: A light-inducible CRISPR-Cas9 system for control of endogenous gene activation. Polstein LR, Gersbach CA. Nat Chem Biol. 2015 Feb 9. doi: 10.1038/nchembio.1753. PubMed 25664691.
Backbone
  Vector backbone: pcDNA3.1
  Backbone size w/o insert (bp): 5333
  Total vector size (bp): 10632
  Vector type: Mammalian Expression, CRISPR
  Selectable markers: Neomycin (select with G418)
Growth in bacteria
  Bacterial resistance: Ampicillin, 100 μg/mL
  Growth temperature: 37°C
  Growth strain: Stbl3
  Copy number: High Copy
Gene/Insert
  Gene/Insert name: dCas9-CibN
  Species: A. thaliana (mustard weed); S. pyogenes
  Insert size (bp): 5298
  Mutation: inactivating Cas9 mutations D10A and H840A
  Promoter: CMV
  Tag / fusion protein: FLAG (N terminal on insert); SV40 NLS (N terminal on insert); SV40 NLS (C terminal on insert)
  Cloning method: Gibson Cloning
  Sequencing primers: 5′ ATTGACGCAAATGGGCGGTAGGCGTGT; 3′ GCC TGC TAT TGT CTT CCC AAT
Terms and licenses: Academic/Nonprofit Terms; Industry Terms: Not Available to Industry
How to cite: pcDNA3.1-CibN-dCas9-CibN was a gift from Charles Gersbach (Addgene plasmid # 60553 ; http://n2t.net/addgene:60553 ; RRID:Addgene_60553)
