[The description below was written by a language model from this plasmid's Addgene catalogue record and pLannotate feature annotations shown in this document.]
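Description:
pcDNA3.1-CibN-dCas9-CibN is a mammalian expression plasmid of about 10.6 kb built on the pcDNA3.1 backbone. It is propagated in E. coli through a high-copy ColE1/pUC-type origin with ampicillin resistance (AmpR under its own bla promoter), and it also carries an f1 phage origin. For selection in mammalian cells, an SV40 early promoter drives a neomycin phosphotransferase gene terminated by an SV40 poly(A) signal, allowing G418 selection. The annotation also picks up small vector remnants (lac promoter/operator, lacI and ble fragments, a short HIV-1 LTR-like match) that appear to be incidental backbone sequence rather than functional parts.

The payload is a single fusion open reading frame expressed from the CMV enhancer/promoter and terminated by the bGH poly(A) signal, with a T7 promoter sitting just upstream of the coding region. The protein consists of catalytically dead Streptococcus pyogenes Cas9 (D10A and H840A, which inactivate the RuvC and HNH nuclease domains) flanked on both its N and C termini by CIBN, the N-terminal portion of the Arabidopsis thaliana CIB1 transcription factor. FLAG epitope sequences lie at the N terminus and between the first CIBN and dCas9, and the record lists SV40 nuclear localization signals on both sides of the insert.

CIBN binds cryptochrome 2 (CRY2) that has absorbed blue light, so this guide-RNA-targeted DNA-binding protein serves as a genomic anchor. The associated publication describes a light-inducible CRISPR-Cas9 system for activating endogenous genes. In such a system a CRY2-fused effector would be recruited to the dCas9-bound site on illumination. That partner and the guide RNA are not encoded on this plasmid and must be supplied separately.
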