Features (pLannotate 1.2.2; 24 found; start..end, strand, type, name):
    421..750     +  promoter       SV40 promoter: SV40 enhancer and early promoter
    817..1608    +  CDS            neo: KKA2_KLEPN - Also known as kan, nptII. Experimental evidence at protein level: Swiss-Prot protein existence level 1. Resistance to kanamycin, neomycin, paromomycin, ribostamycin, butirosin and gentamicin B. From Klebsiella pneumoniae.
   1632..1790    +  CDS            ble (fragment): BLE_KLEPN - Experimental evidence at protein level: Swiss-Prot protein existence level 1. Binding protein with a strong affinity to the bleomycin family of antibiotics. Binds to CL990; an antimitotic-antibiotic compound. From Klebsiella pneumoniae.
   1785..1906    +  polyA_signal   SV40 poly(A) signal: SV40 polyadenylation signal
   1979..1995    -  protein_bind   lac operator: The lac repressor binds to the lac operator to inhibit transcription in E. coli. This inhibition can be relieved by adding lactose or isopropyl-β-D-thiogalactopyranoside (IPTG). lac repressor encoded by lacI
   2003..2033    -  promoter       lac promoter: promoter for the E. coli lac operon
   2048..2069    -  protein_bind   CAP binding site: CAP binding activates transcription in the presence of cAMP. E. coli catabolite activator protein
   2082..2174    -  CDS            lacI (fragment): lac repressor; lacI; The lac repressor binds to the lac operator to inhibit transcription in E. coli. This inhibition can be relieved by adding lactose or isopropyl-β-D-thiogalactopyranoside (IPTG).
   2357..2945    -  rep_origin     ori: high-copy-number ColE1/pMB1/pBR322/pUC origin of replication
   3116..3976    -  CDS            AmpR: β-lactamase; bla; confers resistance to ampicillin, carbenicillin, and related antibiotics
   3977..4081    -  promoter       AmpR promoter: bla
   4140..4192    -  misc_feature   bom (fragment): basis of mobility region from pBR322
   4347..4726    +  enhancer       CMV enhancer: human cytomegalovirus immediate early enhancer
   4727..4930    +  promoter       CMV promoter: human cytomegalovirus (CMV) immediate early promoter
   4926..4959    +  LTR            5' LTR (truncated) (fragment): truncated 5' long terminal repeat (LTR) from HIV-1
   4975..4993    +  promoter       T7 promoter: promoter for bacteriophage T7 RNA polymerase
   5019..5062    +  CDS            3xFLAG (fragment): three tandem FLAG® epitope tags, followed by an enterokinase cleavage site
   5067..5573    +  CDS            CIBN: N-terminal portion of the CIB1 transcription factor from Arabidopsis thaliana binds to CRY2 (cryptochrome 2) that has absorbed blue light (Kennedy et al., 2010)
   5580..5603    +  CDS            FLAG: FLAG® epitope tag, followed by an enterokinase cleavage site
   5640..9743    +  CDS            dCas9: catalytically dead mutant of the Cas9 endonuclease from the Streptococcus pyogenes Type II CRISPR/Cas system RNA-guided DNA-binding protein that lacks endonuclease activity due to the D10A mutation in the RuvC catalytic domain and the H840A mutation in the HNH catalytic domain
   9801..10310   +  CDS            CIBN: N-terminal portion of the CIB1 transcription factor from Arabidopsis thaliana binds to CRY2 (cryptochrome 2) that has absorbed blue light (Kennedy et al., 2010)
  10344..10568   +  polyA_signal   bGH poly(A) signal: bovine growth hormone polyadenylation signal
  10572..10593   +  promoter       SV40 promoter (fragment): SV40 enhancer and early promoter
  10614..407     +  rep_origin     f1 ori (across the origin) (sequence partly withheld): f1 bacteriophage origin of replication; arrow indicates direction of (+) strand synthesis
>Addgene plasmid #60553 | pcDNA3.1-CibN-dCas9-CibN | addgene full sequence | sequence record 251944 | Addgene NGS Result
[102 nt withheld, positions 1-102]
C
[91 nt withheld, positions 104-194]
A
[49 nt withheld, positions 196-244]
CCTTTGACGTTGGAGTCCACGTTCTTT
[37 nt withheld, positions 272-308]
ACCCTATCTCGGTCTATTCTTTTGATTTATAAGGGATTTTGCCGATTTCGGCCTATTGGTTAAAAAATGA
GCTGATTTAACAAAAATTTAACGCGAATTAATTCTGTGGAATGTGTGTCAGTTAGGGTGTGGAAAGTCCC
CAGGCTCCCCAGCAGGCAGAAGTATGCAAAGCATGCATCTCAATTAGTCAGCAACCAGGTGTGGAAAGTC
CCCAGGCTCCCCAGCAGGCAGAAGTATGCAAAGCATGCATCTCAATTAGTCAGCAACCATAGTCCCGCCC
CTAACTCCGCCCATCCCGCCCCTAACTCCGCCCAGTTCCGCCCATTCTCCGCCCCATGGCTGACTAATTT
TTTTTATTTATGCAGAGGCCGAGGCCGCCTCTGCCTCTGAGCTATTCCAGAAGTAGTGAGGAGGCTTTTT
TGGAGGCCTAGGCTTTTGCAAAAAGCTCCCGGGAGCTTGTATATCCATTTTCGGATCTGATCAAGAGACA
GGATGAGGATCGTTTCGCATGATTGAACAAGATGGATTGCACGCAGGTTCTCCGGCCGCTTGGGTGGAGA
GGCTATTCGGCTATGACTGGGCACAACAGACAATCGGCTGCTCTGATGCCGCCGTGTTCCGGCTGTCAGC
GCAGGGGCGCCCGGTTCTTTTTGTCAAGACCGACCTGTCCGGTGCCCTGAATGAACTGCAGGACGAGGCA
GCGCGGCTATCGTGGCTGGCCACGACGGGCGTTCCTTGCGCAGCTGTGCTCGACGTTGTCACTGAAGCGG
GAAGGGACTGGCTGCTATTGGGCGAAGTGCCGGGGCAGGATCTCCTGTCATCTCACCTTGCTCCTGCCGA
GAAAGTATCCATCATGGCTGATGCAATGCGGCGGCTGCATACGCTTGATCCGGCTACCTGCCCATTCGAC
CACCAAGCGAAACATCGCATCGAGCGAGCACGTACTCGGATGGAAGCCGGTCTTGTCGATCAGGATGATC
TGGACGAAGAGCATCAGGGGCTCGCGCCAGCCGAACTGTTCGCCAGGCTCAAGGCGCGCATGCCCGACGG
CGAGGATCTCGTCGTGACCCATGGCGATGCCTGCTTGCCGAATATCATGGTGGAAAATGGCCGCTTTTCT
GGATTCATCGACTGTGGCCGGCTGGGTGTGGCGGACCGCTATCAGGACATAGCGTTGGCTACCCGTGATA
TTGCTGAAGAGCTTGGCGGCGAATGGGCTGACCGCTTCCTCGTGCTTTACGGTATCGCCGCTCCCGATTC
GCAGCGCATCGCCTTCTATCGCCTTCTTGACGAGTTCTTCTGAGCGGGACTCTGGGGTTCGAAATGACCG
ACCAAGCGACGCCCAACCTGCCATCACGAGATTTCGATTCCACCGCCGCCTTCTATGAAAGGTTGGGCTT
CGGAATCGTTTTCCGGGACGCCGGCTGGATGATCCTCCAGCGCGGGGATCTCATGCTGGAGTTCTTCGCC
CACCCCAACTTGTTTATTGCAGCTTATAATGGTTACAAATAAAGCAATAGCATCACAAATTTCACAAATA
AAGCATTTTTTTCACTGCATTCTAGTTGTGGTTTGTCCAAACTCATCAATGTATCTTATCATGTCTGTAT
ACCGTCGACCTCTAGCTAGAGCTTGGCGTAATCATGGTCATAGCTGTTTCCTGTGTGAAATTGTTATCCG
CTCACAATTCCACACAACATACGAGCCGGAAGCATAAAGTGTAAAGCCTGGGGTGCCTAATGAGTGAGCT
AACTCACATTAATTGCGTTGCGCTCACTGCCCGCTTTCCAGTCGGGAAACCTGTCGTGCCAGCTGCATTA
ATGAATCGGCCAACGCGCGGGGAGAGGCGGTTTGCGTATTGGGCGCTCTTCCGCTTCCTCGCTCACTGAC
TCGCTGCGCTCGGTCGTTCGGCTGCGGCGAGCGGTATCAGCTCACTCAAAGGCGGTAATACGGTTATCCA
CAGAATCAGGGGATAACGCAGGAAAGAACATGTGAGCAAAAGGCCAGCAAAAGGCCAGGAACCGTAAAAA
GGCCGCGTTGCTGGCGTTTTTCCATAGGCTCCGCCCCCCTGACGAGCATCACAAAAATCGACGCTCAAGT
CAGAGGTGGCGAAACCCGACAGGACTATAAAGATACCAGGCGTTTCCCCCTGGAAGCTCCCTCGTGCGCT
CTCCTGTTCCGACCCTGCCGCTTACCGGATACCTGTCCGCCTTTCTCCCTTCGGGAAGCGTGGCGCTTTC
TCATAGCTCACGCTGTAGGTATCTCAGTTCGGTGTAGGTCGTTCGCTCCAAGCTGGGCTGTGTGCACGAA
CCCCCCGTTCAGCCCGACCGCTGCGCCTTATCCGGTAACTATCGTCTTGAGTCCAACCCGGTAAGACACG
ACTTATCGCCACTGGCAGCAGCCACTGGTAACAGGATTAGCAGAGCGAGGTATGTAGGCGGTGCTACAGA
GTTCTTGAAGTGGTGGCCTAACTACGGCTACACTAGAAGAACAGTATTTGGTATCTGCGCTCTGCTGAAG
CCAGTTACCTTCGGAAAAAGAGTTGGTAGCTCTTGATCCGGCAAACAAACCACCGCTGGTAGCGGTGGTT
TTTTTGTTTGCAAGCAGCAGATTACGCGCAGAAAAAAAGGATCTCAAGAAGATCCTTTGATCTTTTCTAC
GGGGTCTGACGCTCAGTGGAACGAAAACTCACGTTAAGGGATTTTGGTCATGAGATTATCAAAAAGGATC
TTCACCTAGATCCTTTTAAATTAAAAATGAAGTTTTAAATCAATCTAAAGTATATATGAGTAAACTTGGT
CTGACAGTTACCAATGCTTAATCAGTGAGGCACCTATCTCAGCGATCTGTCTATTTCGTTCATCCATAGT
TGCCTGACTCCCCGTCGTGTAGATAACTACGATACGGGAGGGCTTACCATCTGGCCCCAGTGCTGCAATG
ATACCGCGAGACCCACGCTCACCGGCTCCAGATTTATCAGCAATAAACCAGCCAGCCGGAAGGGCCGAGC
GCAGAAGTGGTCCTGCAACTTTATCCGCCTCCATCCAGTCTATTAATTGTTGCCGGGAAGCTAGAGTAAG
TAGTTCGCCAGTTAATAGTTTGCGCAACGTTGTTGCCATTGCTACAGGCATCGTGGTGTCACGCTCGTCG
TTTGGTATGGCTTCATTCAGCTCCGGTTCCCAACGATCAAGGCGAGTTACATGATCCCCCATGTTGTGCA
AAAAAGCGGTTAGCTCCTTCGGTCCTCCGATCGTTGTCAGAAGTAAGTTGGCCGCAGTGTTATCACTCAT
GGTTATGGCAGCACTGCATAATTCTCTTACTGTCATGCCATCCGTAAGATGCTTTTCTGTGACTGGTGAG
TACTCAACCAAGTCATTCTGAGAATAGTGTATGCGGCGACCGAGTTGCTCTTGCCCGGCGTCAATACGGG
ATAATACCGCGCCACATAGCAGAACTTTAAAAGTGCTCATCATTGGAAAACGTTCTTCGGGGCGAAAACT
CTCAAGGATCTTACCGCTGTTGAGATCCAGTTCGATGTAACCCACTCGTGCACCCAACTGATCTTCAGCA
TCTTTTACTTTCACCAGCGTTTCTGGGTGAGCAAAAACAGGAAGGCAAAATGCCGCAAAAAAGGGAATAA
GGGCGACACGGAAATGTTGAATACTCATACTCTTCCTTTTTCAATATTATTGAAGCATTTATCAGGGTTA
TTGTCTCATGAGCGGATACATATTTGAATGTATTTAGAAAAATAAACAAATAGGGGTTCCGCGCACATTT
CCCCGAAAAGTGCCACCTGACGTCGACGGATCGGGAGATCTCCCGATCCCCTATGGTGCACTCTCAGTAC
AATCTGCTCTGATGCCGCATAGTTAAGCCAGTATCTGCTCCCTGCTTGTGTGTTGGAGGTCGCTGAGTAG
TGCGCGAGCAAAATTTAAGCTACAACAAGGCAAGGCTTGACCGACAATTGCATGAAGAATCTGCTTAGGG
TTAGGCGTTTTGCGCTGCTTCGCGATGTACGGGCCAGATATACGCGTTGACATTGATTATTGACTAGTTA
TTAATAGTAATCAATTACGGGGTCATTAGTTCATAGCCCATATATGGAGTTCCGCGTTACATAACTTACG
GTAAATGGCCCGCCTGGCTGACCGCCCAACGACCCCCGCCCATTGACGTCAATAATGACGTATGTTCCCA
TAGTAACGCCAATAGGGACTTTCCATTGACGTCAATGGGTGGAGTATTTACGGTAAACTGCCCACTTGGC
AGTACATCAAGTGTATCATATGCCAAGTACGCCCCCTATTGACGTCAATGACGGTAAATGGCCCGCCTGG
CATTATGCCCAGTACATGACCTTATGGGACTTTCCTACTTGGCAGTACATCTACGTATTAGTCATCGCTA
TTACCATGGTGATGCGGTTTTGGCAGTACATCAATGGGCGTGGATAGCGGTTTGACTCACGGGGATTTCC
AAGTCTCCACCCCATTGACGTCAATGGGAGTTTGTTTTGGCACCAAAATCAACGGGACTTTCCAAAATGT
CGTAACAACTCCGCCCCATTGACGCAAATGGGCGGTAGGCGTGTACGGTGGGAGGTCTATATAAGCAGAG
CTCTCTGGCTAACTAGAGAACCCACTGCTTACTGGCTTATCGAAATTAATACGACTCACTATAGGGAGAC
CCAAGCTGGCTAGCGCCATGGACTACAAAGACCATGACGGTGATTATAAAGATCATGACATCGATATAAA
TGGAGCTATAGGAGGTGACCTTTTGCTCAATTTTCCTGACATGTCGGTCCTAGAGCGCCAAAGGGCTCAC
CTCAAGTACCTCAATCCCACCTTTGATTCTCCTCTCGCCGGCTTCTTTGCCGATTCTTCAATGATTACCG
GCGGCGAGATGGACAGCTATCTTTCGACTGCCGGTTTGAATCTTCCGATGATGTACGGTGAGACGACGGT
GGAAGGTGATTCAAGACTCTCAATTTCGCCGGAAACGACGCTTGGGACTGGAAATTTCAAGAAACGGAAG
TTTGATACAGAGACTAAGGATTGTAATGAGAAGAAGAAGAAGATGACGATGAACAGAGATGACCTAGTAG
AAGAAGGAGAAGAAGAGAAGTCGAAAATAACAGAGCAAAACAATGGGAGCACAAAAAGCATCAAGAAGAT
GAAACACAAAGCCAAGAAAGAAGAGAACAATTTCTCTAATGATTCATCTAAAGTGACGAAGGAATTGGAG
AAAACGGATTATATTCATCACGATTACAAGGATGACGATGACAAGATGGCCCCCAAGAAGAAGAGGAAGG
TGGGCCGCGGAATGGATAAGAAATACTCAATAGGCTTAGCTATCGGCACAAATAGCGTCGGATGGGCGGT
GATCACTGATGAATATAAGGTTCCGTCTAAAAAGTTCAAGGTTCTGGGAAATACAGACCGCCACAGTATC
AAAAAAAATCTTATAGGGGCTCTTTTATTTGACAGTGGAGAGACAGCGGAAGCGACTCGTCTCAAACGGA
CAGCTCGTAGAAGGTATACACGTCGGAAGAATCGTATTTGTTATCTACAGGAGATTTTTTCAAATGAGAT
GGCGAAAGTAGATGATAGTTTCTTTCATCGACTTGAAGAGTCTTTTTTGGTGGAAGAAGACAAGAAGCAT
GAACGTCATCCTATTTTTGGAAATATAGTAGATGAAGTTGCTTATCATGAGAAATATCCAACTATCTATC
ATCTGCGAAAAAAATTGGTAGATTCTACTGATAAAGCGGATTTGCGCTTAATCTATTTGGCCTTAGCGCA
TATGATTAAGTTTCGTGGTCATTTTTTGATTGAGGGAGATTTAAATCCTGATAATAGTGATGTGGACAAA
CTATTTATCCAGTTGGTACAAACCTACAATCAATTATTTGAAGAAAACCCTATTAACGCAAGTGGAGTAG
ATGCTAAAGCGATTCTTTCTGCACGATTGAGTAAATCAAGACGATTAGAAAATCTCATTGCTCAGCTCCC
CGGTGAGAAGAAAAATGGCTTATTTGGGAATCTCATTGCTTTGTCATTGGGTTTGACCCCTAATTTTAAA
TCAAATTTTGATTTGGCAGAAGATGCTAAATTACAGCTTTCAAAAGATACTTACGATGATGATTTAGATA
ATTTATTGGCGCAAATTGGAGATCAATATGCTGATTTGTTTTTGGCAGCTAAGAATTTATCAGATGCTAT
TTTACTTTCAGATATCCTAAGAGTAAATACTGAAATAACTAAGGCTCCCCTATCAGCTTCAATGATTAAA
CGCTACGATGAACATCATCAAGACTTGACTCTTTTAAAAGCTTTAGTTCGACAACAACTTCCAGAAAAGT
ATAAAGAAATCTTTTTTGATCAATCAAAAAACGGATATGCAGGTTATATTGATGGGGGAGCTAGCCAAGA
AGAATTTTATAAATTTATCAAACCAATTTTAGAAAAAATGGATGGTACTGAGGAATTATTGGTGAAACTA
AATCGTGAAGATTTGCTGCGCAAGCAACGGACCTTTGACAACGGCTCTATTCCCCATCAAATTCACTTGG
GTGAGCTGCATGCTATTTTGAGAAGACAAGAAGACTTTTATCCATTTTTAAAAGACAATCGTGAGAAGAT
TGAAAAAATCTTGACTTTTCGAATTCCTTATTATGTTGGTCCATTGGCGCGTGGCAATAGTCGTTTTGCA
TGGATGACTCGGAAGTCTGAAGAAACAATTACCCCATGGAATTTTGAAGAAGTTGTCGATAAAGGTGCTT
CAGCTCAATCATTTATTGAACGCATGACAAACTTTGATAAAAATCTTCCAAATGAAAAAGTACTACCAAA
ACATAGTTTGCTTTATGAGTATTTTACGGTTTATAACGAATTGACAAAGGTCAAATATGTTACTGAAGGA
ATGCGAAAACCAGCATTTCTTTCAGGTGAACAGAAGAAAGCCATTGTTGATTTACTCTTCAAAACAAATC
GAAAAGTAACCGTTAAGCAATTAAAAGAAGATTATTTCAAAAAAATAGAATGTTTTGATAGTGTTGAAAT
TTCAGGAGTTGAAGATAGATTTAATGCTTCATTAGGTACCTACCATGATTTGCTAAAAATTATTAAAGAT
AAAGATTTTTTGGATAATGAAGAAAATGAAGATATCTTAGAGGATATTGTTTTAACATTGACCTTATTTG
AAGATAGGGAGATGATTGAGGAAAGACTTAAAACATATGCTCACCTCTTTGATGATAAGGTGATGAAACA
GCTTAAACGTCGCCGTTATACTGGTTGGGGACGTTTGTCTCGAAAATTGATTAATGGTATTAGGGATAAG
CAATCTGGCAAAACAATATTAGATTTTTTGAAATCAGATGGTTTTGCCAATCGCAATTTTATGCAGCTGA
TCCATGATGATAGTTTGACATTTAAAGAAGACATTCAAAAAGCACAAGTGTCTGGACAAGGCGATAGTTT
ACATGAACATATTGCAAATTTAGCTGGTAGCCCTGCTATTAAAAAAGGTATTTTACAGACTGTAAAAGTT
GTTGATGAATTGGTCAAAGTAATGGGGCGGCATAAGCCAGAAAATATCGTTATTGAAATGGCACGTGAAA
ATCAGACAACTCAAAAGGGCCAGAAAAATTCGCGAGAGCGTATGAAACGAATCGAAGAAGGTATCAAAGA
ATTAGGAAGTCAGATTCTTAAAGAGCATCCTGTTGAAAATACTCAATTGCAAAATGAAAAGCTCTATCTC
TATTATCTCCAAAATGGAAGAGACATGTATGTGGACCAAGAATTAGATATTAATCGTTTAAGTGATTATG
ATGTCGATGCCATTGTTCCACAAAGTTTCCTTAAAGACGATTCAATAGACAATAAGGTCTTAACGCGTTC
TGATAAAAATCGTGGTAAATCGGATAACGTTCCAAGTGAAGAAGTAGTCAAAAAGATGAAAAACTATTGG
AGACAACTTCTAAACGCCAAGTTAATCACTCAACGTAAGTTTGATAATTTAACGAAAGCTGAACGTGGAG
GTTTGAGTGAACTTGATAAAGCTGGTTTTATCAAACGCCAATTGGTTGAAACTCGCCAAATCACTAAGCA
TGTGGCACAAATTTTGGATAGTCGCATGAATACTAAATACGATGAAAATGATAAACTTATTCGAGAGGTT
AAAGTGATTACCTTAAAATCTAAATTAGTTTCTGACTTCCGAAAAGATTTCCAATTCTATAAAGTACGTG
AGATTAACAATTACCATCATGCCCATGATGCGTATCTAAATGCCGTCGTTGGAACTGCTTTGATTAAGAA
ATATCCAAAACTTGAATCGGAGTTTGTCTATGGTGATTATAAAGTTTATGATGTTCGTAAAATGATTGCT
AAGTCTGAGCAAGAAATAGGCAAAGCAACCGCAAAATATTTCTTTTACTCTAATATCATGAACTTCTTCA
AAACAGAAATTACACTTGCAAATGGAGAGATTCGCAAACGCCCTCTAATCGAAACTAATGGGGAAACTGG
AGAAATTGTCTGGGATAAAGGGCGAGATTTTGCCACAGTGCGCAAAGTATTGTCCATGCCCCAAGTCAAT
ATTGTCAAGAAAACAGAAGTACAGACAGGCGGATTCTCCAAGGAGTCAATTTTACCAAAAAGAAATTCGG
ACAAGCTTATTGCTCGTAAAAAAGACTGGGATCCAAAAAAATATGGTGGTTTTGATAGTCCAACGGTAGC
TTATTCAGTCCTAGTGGTTGCTAAGGTGGAAAAAGGGAAATCGAAGAAGTTAAAATCCGTTAAAGAGTTA
CTAGGGATCACAATTATGGAAAGAAGTTCCTTTGAAAAAAATCCGATTGACTTTTTAGAAGCTAAAGGAT
ATAAGGAAGTTAAAAAAGACTTAATCATTAAACTACCTAAATATAGTCTTTTTGAGTTAGAAAACGGTCG
TAAACGGATGCTGGCTAGTGCCGGAGAATTACAAAAAGGAAATGAGCTGGCTCTGCCAAGCAAATATGTG
AATTTTTTATATTTAGCTAGTCATTATGAAAAGTTGAAGGGTAGTCCAGAAGATAACGAACAAAAACAAT
TGTTTGTGGAGCAGCATAAGCATTATTTAGATGAGATTATTGAGCAAATCAGTGAATTTTCTAAGCGTGT
TATTTTAGCAGATGCCAATTTAGATAAAGTTCTTAGTGCATATAACAAACATAGAGACAAACCAATACGT
GAACAAGCAGAAAATATTATTCATTTATTTACGTTGACGAATCTTGGAGCTCCCGCTGCTTTTAAATATT
TTGATACAACAATTGATCGTAAACGATATACGTCTACAAAAGAAGTTTTAGATGCCACTCTTATCCATCA
ATCCATCACTGGTCTTTATGAAACACGCATTGATTTGAGTCAGCTAGGAGGTGACCCAATTGCCGGATCC
AAGGCTAGCCCGAAAAAGAAACGCAAAGTTGGGCGCGCCACCATGAATGGAGCTATAGGAGGTGACCTTT
TGCTCAATTTTCCTGACATGTCGGTCCTAGAGCGCCAAAGGGCTCACCTCAAGTACCTCAATCCCACCTT
TGATTCTCCTCTCGCCGGCTTCTTTGCCGATTCTTCAATGATTACCGGCGGCGAGATGGACAGCTATCTT
TCGACTGCCGGTTTGAATCTTCCGATGATGTACGGTGAGACGACGGTGGAAGGTGATTCAAGACTCTCAA
TTTCGCCGGAAACGACGCTTGGGACTGGAAATTTCAAGAAACGGAAGTTTGATACAGAGACTAAGGATTG
TAATGAGAAGAAGAAGAAGATGACGATGAACAGAGATGACCTAGTAGAAGAAGGAGAAGAAGAGAAGTCG
AAAATAACAGAGCAAAACAATGGGAGCACAAAAAGCATCAAGAAGATGAAACACAAAGCCAAGAAAGAAG
AGAACAATTTCTCTAATGATTCATCTAAAGTGACGAAGGAATTGGAGAAAACGGATTATATTTAAACTTA
AGTTTAAACCGCTGATCAGCCTCGACTGTGCCTTCTAGTTGCCAGCCATCTGTTGTTTGCCCCTCCCCCG
TGCCTTCCTTGACCCTGGAAGGTGCCACTCCCACTGTCCTTTCCTAATAAAATGAGGAAATTGCATCGCA
TTGTCTGAGTAGGTGTCATTCTATTCTGGGGGGTGGGGTGGGGCAGGACAGCAAGGGGGAGGATTGGGAA
GACAATAGCAGGCATGCTGGGGATGCGGTGGGCTCTATGGCTTCTGAGGCGGAAAGAACCAGCTGGGGCT
CTAGGGGGTATCCCCACGCGCCCTGTAGCGGCGCATT
