>Addgene plasmid #60553 | pcDNA3.1-CibN-dCas9-CibN | addgene partial sequence | sequence record 98984 | CMV-F 5'-CGCAAATGGGCGGTAGGCGTG-3'
GCAGAGCTCTCTGGCTAACTAGAGAACCCACTGCTTACTGGCTTATCGAAATTAATACGACTCACTATAG
GGAGACCCAAGCTGGCTAGCGCCATGGACTACAAAGACCATGACGGTGATTATAAAGATCATGACATCGA
TATAAATGGAGCTATAGGAGGTGACCTTTTGCTCAATTTTCCTGACATGTCGGTCCTAGAGCGCCAAAGG
GCTCACCTCAAGTACCTCAATCCCACCTTTGATTCTCCTCTCGCCGGCTTCTTTGCCGATTCTTCAATGA
TTACCGGCGGCGAGATGGACAGCTATCTTTCGACTGCCGGTTTGAATCTTCCGATGATGTACGGTGAGAC
GACGGTGGAAGGTGATTCAAGACTCTCAATTTCGCCGGAAACGACGCTTGGGACTGGAAATTTCAAGAAA
CGGAAGTTTGATACAGAGACTAAGGATTGTAATGAGAAGAAGAAGAAGA
