>Addgene plasmid #60553 | pcDNA3.1-CibN-dCas9-CibN | addgene partial sequence | sequence record 98986 | BGH-rev 5'-TAGAAGGCACAGTCGAGG-3'
GTTTTCTCCAATTCCTTCGTCACTTTAGATGAATCATTAGAGAAATTGTTCTCTTCTTTCTTGGCTTTGT
GTTTCATCTTCTTGATGCTTTTTGTGCTCCCATTGTTTTGCTCTGTTATTTTCGACTTCTCTTCTTCTCC
TTCTTCTACTAGGTCATCTCTGTTCATCGTCATCTTCTTCTTCTTCTCATTACAATCCTTAGTCTCTGTA
TCAAACTTCCGTTTCTTGAAATTTCCAGTCCCAAGCGTCGTTTCCGGCGAAATTGAGAGTCTTGAATCAC
CTTCCACCGTCGTCTCACCGTACATCATCGGAAGATTCAAACCGGCAGTCGAAAGATAGCTGTCCATCTC
GCCGCCGGTAATCATTGAAGAATCGGCAAAGAAGCCGGCGAGAGGAGAATCAAAGGTGGGATTGAGGTAC
TTGAGGTGAGCCCTTTGGCGCTCTAGGACCGACATGTCAGGAAAATTGAGCAAAAGGTCACCTCCTATAG
CTCCATTCATGGTGGCGCGCCCAACTTTG
