>Addgene plasmid #60553 | pcDNA3.1-CibN-dCas9-CibN | addgene partial sequence | sequence record 98988 | dCas9-R1 5'-TTTCAACCAATTGGCGTTTG-3'
AACCTCCACGTTCAGCTTTCGTTAAATTATCAAACTTACGTTGAGTGATTAACTTGGCGTTTAGAAGTTG
TCTCCAATAGTTTTTCATCTTTTTGACTACTTCTTCACTTGGAACGTTATCCGATTTACCACGATTTTTA
TCAGAACGCGTTAAGACCTTATTGTCTATTGAATCGTCTTTAAGGAAACTTTGTGGAACAATGGCATCGA
CATCATAATCACTTAAACGATTAATATCTAATTCTTGGTCCACATACATGTCTCTTCCATTTTGGAGATA
ATAGAGATAGAGCTTTTCATTTTGCAATTGAGTATTTTCAACAGGATGCTCTTTAAGAATCTGACTTCCT
AATTCTTTGATACCTTCTTCGATTCGTTTCATACGCTCTCGCGAATTTTTCTGGCCCTTTTGAGTTGTCT
GATTTTCACGTGCCATTTCAATAACGATATTTTCTGGCTTATGCCGCCCCATTACTTTGACCAATTCATC
AACAACTTTTACAGTCTGTAAAATACCTTTTTTAATAGCAGGGCTACCAGCTAAATTTGCAATATGTTCA
TGTAAACTATCGCCTTGTCCAGACACTTGTGCTTTTTGAATGTCTTCTTT
