>Addgene plasmid #60553 | pcDNA3.1-CibN-dCas9-CibN | addgene partial sequence | sequence record 99542 | T7 5'-TAATACGACTCACTATAGGG-3'
TGACGGTGATTATAAAGATCATGACATCGATATAAATGGAGCTATAGGAGGTGACCTTTTGCTCAATTTT
CCTGACATGTCGGTCCTAGAGCGCCAAAGGGCTCACCTCAAGTACCTCAATCCCACCTTTGATTCTCCTC
TCGCCGGCTTCTTTGCCGATTCTTCAATGATTACCGGCGGCGAGATGGACAGCTATCTTTCGACTGCCGG
TTTGAATCTTCCGATGATGTACGGTGAGACGACGGTGGAAGGTGATTCAAGACTCTCAATTTCGCCGGAA
ACGACGCTTGGGACTGGAAATTTCAAGAAACGGAAGTTTGATACAGAGACTAAGGATTGTAATGAGAAGA
AGAAGAAGATGACGATGAACAGAGATGACCTAGTAGAAGAAGGAGAAGAAGAGAAGTCGAAAATAACAGA
GCAAAACAATGGGAGCACAAAAAGCATCAAGAAGATGAAACACAAAGCCAAGAAAGAAGAGAACAATTTC
TCTAATGATTCATCTAAAGTGACGAAGGAATTGGAGAAAACGGATTATATTCATCACGATTACAAGGATG
ACGATGACAAGATGGCCCCCAAGAAGAAGAGGAAGGTGGGCCGCGGAATGGATAAGAAATACTCAATAGG
CTTAGCTATCGGCACAAATAGCGTCGGATGGGCGGTGATCACTGATGAATATAAGGTTCCGT
